Addgene plasmid #12860: DCT.VV.Orf172
Purpose: This plasmid was designed for screening purposes and may contain discrepancies relative to the current canonical GenBank version of the gene.
Depositing lab: Jack Bennink & Jon Yewdell. Depositing organization: National Institute of Allergy and Infectious Diseases (NIAID). Publication: Identification of poxvirus CD8+ T cell determinants to enable rational design and characterization of smallpox vaccines. Tscharke DC, Karupiah G, Zhou J, Palmore T, Irvine KR, Haeryfar SM, Williams S, Sidney J, Sette A, Bennink JR, Yewdell JW. J Exp Med. 2005 January 3; 201(1): 95–104. 10.1084/jem.20041912 PubMed 15623576.
Backbone
  Vector backbone: pcDNA 3.1D V5-His-TOPO
  Backbone manufacturer: Invitrogen
  Backbone size w/o insert (bp): 5514
  Vector type: Mammalian Expression
  Selectable markers: Neomycin (select with G418)
Growth in bacteria
  Bacterial resistance: Ampicillin, 100 μg/mL
  Growth temperature: 37°C
  Growth strain: DH5alpha
  Copy number: High Copy
Gene/Insert
  Gene/Insert name: VV.Orf172 (alt name: VV_WR_068)
  Species: Vaccinia Virus
  Insert size (bp): 2001
  Cloning method: Restriction Enzyme; 5′ cloning site BamHI (not destroyed); 3′ cloning site BamHI (not destroyed)
  Sequencing primers: 5′ Universal T7
Terms and licenses: Academic/Nonprofit Terms; Industry Terms: Not Available to Industry
Depositor comments: Please see the Vaccinia kit page ( https://www.addgene.org/vvorf/ ) for more information. The kit page contains the supplemental VVOrfData spreadsheet, which includes important information about this plasmid. The plasmid and insert names provided here relate only to this library. The name of the ORF (if present) in VACV strain Copenhagen and the name of the ORF (if annotated) in VACV strain WR sequence can be found in VVOrfData spreadsheet. Please note that the amino acid sequence given for each ORF in the spreadsheet may contain some errors. Additionally, changes from the expected sequence may be present in these plasmids. Please see Addgene's quality control sequence and sequencing notes in the VVOrfData spreadsheet before ordering this plasmid.
How to cite: DCT.VV.Orf172 was a gift from Jack Bennink & Jon Yewdell (Addgene plasmid # 12860 ; http://n2t.net/addgene:12860 ; RRID:Addgene_12860)
