[The description below was written by a language model from this plasmid's Addgene catalogue record.]
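Description:
DCT.VV.Orf172 is a mammalian expression plasmid built on the commercial pcDNA 3.1D V5-His-TOPO backbone (about 5.5 kb without insert) and carrying a roughly 2.0 kb open reading frame from vaccinia virus, designated VV.Orf172 within its library and also listed as VV_WR_068. The record lists BamHI sites, both retained, at the 5′ and 3′ ends of the insert. It is propagated as a high-copy plasmid in E. coli under ampicillin selection, and it carries a neomycin resistance marker that permits G418 selection in transfected mammalian cells. No feature table accompanies the record, so the promoter and other regulatory parts are not explicitly stated. Vectors of this family generally drive expression from a CMV immediate-early promoter, include an upstream T7 promoter (consistent with the T7 sequencing primer listed), and offer a C-terminal V5 epitope and polyhistidine tag. Whether the viral ORF is in frame with those tags is not stated.

The plasmid is one member of a library of individually cloned vaccinia virus ORFs, assembled for work identifying poxvirus determinants recognised by CD8+ T cells to support the design and characterisation of smallpox vaccines. In that kind of screen, each ORF is expressed in mammalian cells so its product can be tested as a source of T cell epitopes. The record stresses that the clone was made for screening purposes: the insert may differ from the current canonical sequence of the gene. The plasmid and insert names are specific to this library, and the corresponding names in the Copenhagen and WR strains, along with sequencing notes, are kept in a supplementary library data sheet.
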