>Addgene plasmid #12860 | DCT.VV.Orf172 | addgene partial sequence | sequence record 19249 | T7 5'-TAATACGACTCACTATAGGG-3'
AGCTGACCACCATGTTCATGTATCCGGAATTTGCGAGGAAGGCTTTATCAAAGCTTATTTCAAAAAAATT
AAACATTGAAAAGGTGTCTAGCAAGCACCAGCTCGTGTTACTGGATTATGGATTACACGGACTATTGCCA
AAATCACTGTATCTGGAAGCTATTAATTCCGATATTCTCAATGTTAGGTTTTTTCCTCCTGAAATAATAA
ACGTCACTGATATCGTTAAGGCTCTCCAAAATTCTTGTAGAGTAGATGAGTACCTAAAATCTGTTTCCTT
ATATCATAAGAATTCTTTAATGGTATCGGGACCAAATGTAGTCAAGCTTATGATAGAATATAATCTTCTT
ACACACAGTGACTTGGAATGGTTAATTAATGAGAATGTAGTCAAGGCTACATACCTTTTAAAAATCAATG
CCTATATGATTAACTTTAAAATAGATCTAACGGTTGATGAAATCATTGACTTAGTTAAAGATATTCCTGT
AGGAGCTACACTACATCTATATAATATATTAAACAATATAGATTTGGACATTGTTCTTCGTATATCTGAT
GAATATAATATACCACCTGTTCACGATATTCTGTCTAAACTTACCGATGAAGAGATGTGTATAAAACTAG
TTACAAAGTATCCTATGGGACATGTTATAAATTTTATTAATCAAGATGTTAGATATAGTCCCACCTTTCA
TC
